>Addgene plasmid #14033 | pCEP4CyPet-MAMM | depositor full sequence | sequence record 7791 | Author sequence
ATATCTGGGTAGCATATGCTATCCTAATCTATATCTGGGTAGTATATGCTATCCTAATTTATATCTGGGT
AGCATAGGCTATCCTAATCTATATCTGGGTAGCATATGCTATCCTAATCTATATCTGGGTAGTATATGCT
ATCCTAATCTGTATCCGGGTAGCATATGCTATCCTAATAGAGATTAGGGTAGTATATGCTATCCTAATTT
ATATCTGGGTAGCATATACTACCCAAATATCTGGATAGCATATGCTATCCTAATCTATATCTGGGTAGCA
TATGCTATCCTAATCTATATCTGGGTAGCATAGGCTATCCTAATCTATATCTGGGTAGCATATGCTATCC
TAATCTATATCTGGGTAGTATATGCTATCCTAATTTATATCTGGGTAGCATAGGCTATCCTAATCTATAT
CTGGGTAGCATATGCTATCCTAATCTATATCTGGGTAGTATATGCTATCCTAATCTGTATCCGGGTAGCA
TATGCTATCCTCATGCATATACAGTCAGCATATGATACCCAGTAGTAGAGTGGGAGTGCTATCCTTTGCA
TATGCCGCCACCTCCCAAGGGGGCGTGAATTTTCGCTGCTTGTCCTTTTCCTGCTGGTTGCTCCCATTCT
TAGGTGAATTTAAGGAGGCCAGGCTAAAGCCGTCGCATGTCTGATTGCTCACCAGGTAAATGTCGCTAAT
GTTTTCCAACGCGAGAAGGTGTTGAGCGCGGAGCTGAGTGACGTGACAACATGGGTATGCCCAATTGCCC
CATGTTGGGAGGACGAAAATGGTGACAAGACAGATGGCCAGAAATACACCAACAGCACGCATGATGTCTA
CTGGGGATTTATTCTTTAGTGCGGGGGAATACACGGCTTTTAATACGATTGAGGGCGTCTCCTAACAAGT
TACATCACTCCTGCCCTTCCTCACCCTCATCTCCATCACCTCCTTCATCTCCGTCATCTCCGTCATCACC
CTCCGCGGCAGCCCCTTCCACCATAGGTGGAAACCAGGGAGGCAAATCTACTCCATCGTCAAAGCTGCAC
ACAGTCACCCTGATATTGCAGGTAGGAGCGGGCTTTGTCATAACAAGGTCCTTAATCGCATCCTTCAAAA
CCTCAGCAAATATATGAGTTTGTAAAAAGACCATGAAATAACAGACAATGGACTCCCTTAGCGGGCCAGG
TTGTGGGCCGGGTCCAGGGGCCATTCCAAAGGGGAGACGACTCAATGGTGTAAGACGACATTGTGGAATA
GCAAGGGCAGTTCCTCGCCTTAGGTTGTAAAGGGAGGTCTTACTACCTCCATATACGAACACACCGGCGA
CCCAAGTTCCTTCGTCGGTAGTCCTTTCTACGTGACTCCTAGCCAGGAGAGCTCTTAAACCTTCTGCAAT
GTTCTCAAATTTCGGGTTGGAACCTCCTTGACCACGATGCTTTCCAAACCACCCTCCTTTTTTGCGCCTG
CCTCCATCACCCTGACCCCGGGGTCCAGTGCTTGGGCCTTCTCCTGGGTCATCTGCGGGGCCCTGCTCTA
TCGCTCCCGGGGGCACGTCAGGCTCACCATCTGGGCCACCTTCTTGGTGGTATTCAAAATAATCGGCTTC
CCCTACAGGGTGGAAAAATGGCCTTCTACCTGGAGGGGGCCTGCGCGGTGGAGACCCGGATGATGATGAC
TGACTACTGGGACTCCTGGGCCTCTTTTCTCCACGTCCACGACCTCTCCCCCTGGCTCTTTCACGACTTC
CCCCCCTGGCTCTTTCACGTCCTCTACCCCGGCGGCCTCCACTACCTCCTCGACCCCGGCCTCCACTACC
TCCTCGACCCCGGCCTCCACTGCCTCCTCGACCCCGGCCTCCACCTCCTGCTCCTGCCCCTCCTGCTCCT
GCCCCTCCTCCTGCTCCTGCCCCTCCTGCCCCTCCTGCTCCTGCCCCTCCTGCCCCTCCTGCTCCTGCCC
CTCCTGCCCCTCCTGCTCCTGCCCCTCCTGCCCCTCCTCCTGCTCCTGCCCCTCCTGCCCCTCCTCCTGC
TCCTGCCCCTCCTGCCCCTCCTGCTCCTGCCCCTCCTGCCCCTCCTGCTCCTGCCCCTCCTGCCCCTCCT
GCTCCTGCCCCTCCTGCTCCTGCCCCTCCTGCTCCTGCCCCTCCTGCTCCTGCCCCTCCTGCCCCTCCTG
CCCCTCCTCCTGCTCCTGCCCCTCCTGCTCCTGCCCCTCCTGCCCCTCCTGCCCCTCCTGCTCCTGCCCC
TCCTCCTGCTCCTGCCCCTCCTGCCCCTCCTGCCCCTCCTCCTGCTCCTGCCCCTCCTGCCCCTCCTCCT
GCTCCTGCCCCTCCTCCTGCTCCTGCCCCTCCTGCCCCTCCTGCCCCTCCTCCTGCTCCTGCCCCTCCTG
CCCCTCCTCCTGCTCCTGCCCCTCCTCCTGCTCCTGCCCCTCCTGCCCCTCCTGCCCCTCCTCCTGCTCC
TGCCCCTCCTCCTGCTCCTGCCCCTCCTGCCCCTCCTGCCCCTCCTGCCCCTCCTCCTGCTCCTGCCCCT
CCTCCTGCTCCTGCCCCTCCTGCTCCTGCCCCTCCCGCTCCTGCTCCTGCTCCTGTTCCACCGTGGGTCC
CTTTGCAGCCAATGCAACTTGGACGTTTTTGGGGTCTCCGGACACCATCTCTATGTCTTGGCCCTGATCC
TGAGCCGCCCGGGGCTCCTGGTCTTCCGCCTCCTCGTCCTCGTCCTCTTCCCCGTCCTCGTCCATGGTTA
TCACCCCCTCTTCTTTGAGGTCCACTGCCGCCGGAGCCTTCTGGTCCAGATGTGTCTCCCTTCTCTCCTA
GGCCATTTCCAGGTCCTGTACCTGGCCCCTCGTCAGACATGATTCACACTAAAAGAGATCAATAGACATC
TTTATTAGACGACGCTCAGTGAATACAGGGAGTGCAGACTCCTGCCCCCTCCAACAGCCCCCCCACCCTC
ATCCCCTTCATGGTCGCTGTCAGACAGATCCAGGTCTGAAAATTCCCCATCCTCCGAACCATCCTCGTCC
TCATCACCAATTACTCGCAGCCCGGAAAACTCCCGCTGAACATCCTCAAGATTTGCGTCCTGAGCCTCAA
GCCAGGCCTCAAATTCCTCGTCCCCCTTTTTGCTGGACGGTAGGGATGGGGATTCTCGGGACCCCTCCTC
TTCCTCTTCAAGGTCACCAGACAGAGATGCTACTGGGGCAACGGAAGAAAAGCTGGGTGCGGCCTGTGAG
GATCAGCTTATCGATGATAAGCTGTCAAACATGAGAATTCTTGAAGACGAAAGGGCCTCGTGATACGCCT
ATTTTTATAGGTTAATGTCATGATAATAATGGTTTCTTAGACGTCAGGTGGCACTTTTCGGGGAAATGTG
CGCGGAACCCCTATTTGTTTATTTTTCTAAATACATTCAAATATGTATCCGCTCATGAGACAATAACCCT
GATAAATGCTTCAATAATATTGAAAAAGGAAGAGTATGAGTATTCAACATTTCCGTGTCGCCCTTATTCC
CTTTTTTGCGGCATTTTGCCTTCCTGTTTTTGCTCACCCAGAAACGCTGGTGAAAGTAAAAGATGCTGAA
GATCAGTTGGGTGCACGAGTGGGTTACATCGAACTGGATCTCAACAGCGGTAAGATCCTTGAGAGTTTTC
GCCCCGAAGAACGTTTTCCAATGATGAGCACTTTTAAAGTTCTGCTATGTGGCGCGGTATTATCCCGTGT
TGACGCCGGGCAAGAGCAACTCGGTCGCCGCATACACTATTCTCAGAATGACTTGGTTGAGTACTCACCA
GTCACAGAAAAGCATCTTACGGATGGCATGACAGTAAGAGAATTATGCAGTGCTGCCATAACCATGAGTG
ATAACACTGCGGCCAACTTACTTCTGACAACGATCGGAGGACCGAAGGAGCTAACCGCTTTTTTGCACAA
CATGGGGGATCATGTAACTCGCCTTGATCGTTGGGAACCGGAGCTGAATGAAGCCATACCAAACGACGAG
CGTGACACCACGATGCCTGCAGCAATGGCAACAACGTTGCGCAAACTATTAACTGGCGAACTACTTACTC
TAGCTTCCCGGCAACAATTAATAGACTGGATGGAGGCGGATAAAGTTGCAGGACCACTTCTGCGCTCGGC
CCTTCCGGCTGGCTGGTTTATTGCTGATAAATCTGGAGCCGGTGAGCGTGGGTCTCGCGGTATCATTGCA
GCACTGGGGCCAGATGGTAAGCCCTCCCGTATCGTAGTTATCTACACGACGGGGAGTCAGGCAACTATGG
ATGAACGAAATAGACAGATCGCTGAGATAGGTGCCTCACTGATTAAGCATTGGTAACTGTCAGACCAAGT
TTACTCATATATACTTTAGATTGATTTAAAACTTCATTTTTAATTTAAAAGGATCTAGGTGAAGATCCTT
TTTGATAATCTCATGACCAAAATCCCTTAACGTGAGTTTTCGTTCCACTGAGCGTCAGACCCCGTAGAAA
AGATCAAAGGATCTTCTTGAGATCCTTTTTTTCTGCGCGTAATCTGCTGCTTGCAAACAAAAAAACCACC
GCTACCAGCGGTGGTTTGTTTGCCGGATCAAGAGCTACCAACTCTTTTTCCGAAGGTAACTGGCTTCAGC
AGAGCGCAGATACCAAATACTGTCCTTCTAGTGTAGCCGTAGTTAGGCCACCACTTCAAGAACTCTGTAG
CACCGCCTACATACCTCGCTCTGCTAATCCTGTTACCAGTGGCTGCTGCCAGTGGCGATAAGTCGTGTCT
TACCGGGTTGGACTCAAGACGATAGTTACCGGATAAGGCGCAGCGGTCGGGCTGAACGGGGGGTTCGTGC
ACACAGCCCAGCTTGGAGCGAACGACCTACACCGAACTGAGATACCTACAGCGTGAGCTATGAGAAAGCG
CCACGCTTCCCGAAGGGAGAAAGGCGGACAGGTATCCGGTAAGCGGCAGGGTCGGAACAGGAGAGCGCAC
GAGGGAGCTTCCAGGGGGAAACGCCTGGTATCTTTATAGTCCTGTCGGGTTTCGCCACCTCTGACTTGAG
CGTCGATTTTTGTGATGCTCGTCAGGGGGGCGGAGCCTATGGAAAAACGCCAGCAACGCGGCCTTTTTAC
GGTTCCTGGCCTTTTGCTGGCCTTGAAGCTGTCCCTGATGGTCGTCATCTACCTGCCTGGACAGCATGGC
CTGCAACGCGGGCATCCCGATGCCGCCGGAAGCGAGAAGAATCATAATGGGGAAGGCCATCCAGCCTCGC
GTCGCGAACGCCAGCAAGACGTAGCCCAGCGCGTCGGCCCCGAGATGCGCCGCGTGCGGCTGCTGGAGAT
GGCGGACGCGATGGATATGTTCTGCCAAGGGTTGGTTTGCGCATTCACAGTTCTCCGCAAGAATTGATTG
GCTCCAATTCTTGGAGTGGTGAATCCGTTAGCGAGGTGCCGCCCTGCTTCATCCCCGTGGCCCGTTGCTC
GCGTTTGCTGGCGGTGTCCCCGGAAGAAATATATTTGCATGTCTTTAGTTCTATGATGACACAAACCCCG
CCCAGCGTCTTGTCATTGGCGAATTCGAACACGCAGATGCAGTCGGGGCGGCGCGGTCCGAGGTCCACTT
CGCATATTAAGGTGACGCGTGTGGCCTCGAACACCGAGCGACCCTGCAGCGACCCGCTTAACAGCGTCAA
CAGCGTGCCGCAGATCCCGGGGGGCAATGAGATATGAAAAAGCCTGAACTCACCGCGACGTCTGTCGAGA
AGTTTCTGATCGAAAAGTTCGACAGCGTCTCCGACCTGATGCAGCTCTCGGAGGGCGAAGAATCTCGTGC
TTTCAGCTTCGATGTAGGAGGGCGTGGATATGTCCTGCGGGTAAATAGCTGCGCCGATGGTTTCTACAAA
GATCGTTATGTTTATCGGCACTTTGCATCGGCCGCGCTCCCGATTCCGGAAGTGCTTGACATTGGGGAAT
TCAGCGAGAGCCTGACCTATTGCATCTCCCGCCGTGCACAGGGTGTCACGTTGCAAGACCTGCCTGAAAC
CGAACTGCCCGCTGTTCTGCAGCCGGTCGCGGAGGCCATGGATGCGATCGCTGCGGCCGATCTTAGCCAG
ACGAGCGGGTTCGGCCCATTCGGACCGCAAGGAATCGGTCAATACACTACATGGCGTGATTTCATATGCG
CGATTGCTGATCCCCATGTGTATCACTGGCAAACTGTGATGGACGACACCGTCAGTGCGTCCGTCGCGCA
GGCTCTCGATGAGCTGATGCTTTGGGCCGAGGACTGCCCCGAAGTCCGGCACCTCGTGCACGCGGATTTC
GGCTCCAACAATGTCCTGACGGACAATGGCCGCATAACAGCGGTCATTGACTGGAGCGAGGCGATGTTCG
GGGATTCCCAATACGAGGTCGCCAACATCTTCTTCTGGAGGCCGTGGTTGGCTTGTATGGAGCAGCAGAC
GCGCTACTTCGAGCGGAGGCATCCGGAGCTTGCAGGATCGCCGCGGCTCCGGGCGTATATGCTCCGCATT
GGTCTTGACCAACTCTATCAGAGCTTGGTTGACGGCAATTTCGATGATGCAGCTTGGGCGCAGGGTCGAT
GCGACGCAATCGTCCGATCCGGAGCCGGGACTGTCGGGCGTACACAAATCGCCCGCAGAAGCGCGGCCGT
CTGGACCGATGGCTGTGTAGAAGTACTCGCCGATAGTGGAAACCGACGCCCCAGCACTCGTCCGGATCGG
GAGATGGGGGAGGCTAACTGAAACACGGAAGGAGACAATACCGGAAGGAACCCGCGCTATGACGGCAATA
AAAAGACAGAATAAAACGCACGGGTGTTGGGTCGTTTGTTCATAAACGCGGGGTTCGGTCCCAGGGCTGG
CACTCTGTCGATACCCCACCGAGACCCCATTGGGGCCAATACGCCCGCGTTTCTTCCTTTTCCCCACCCC
ACCCCCCAAGTTCGGGTGAAGGCCCAGGGCTCGCAGCCAACGTCGGGGCGGCAGGCCCTGCCATAGCCAC
TGGCCCCGTGGGTTAGGGACGGGGTCCCCCATGGGGAATGGTTTATGGTTCGTGGGGGTTATTATTTTGG
GCGTTGCGTGGGGTCAGGTCCACGACTGGACTGAGCAGACAGACCCATGGTTTTTGGATGGCCTGGGCAT
GGACCGCATGTACTGGCGCGACACGAACACCGGGCGTCTGTGGCTGCCAAACACCCCCGACCCCCAAAAA
CCACCGCGCGGATTTCTGGCGTGCCAAGCTAGTCGACCAATTCTCATGTTTGACAGCTTATCATCGCAGA
TCCGGGCAACGTTGTTGCCATTGCTGCAGGCGCAGAACTGGTAGGTATGGAAGATCTATACATTGAATCA
ATATTGGCAATTAGCCATATTAGTCATTGGTTATATAGCATAAATCAATATTGGCTATTGGCCATTGCAT
ACGTTGTATCTATATCATAATATGTACATTTATATTGGCTCATGTCCAATATGACCGCCATGTTGACATT
GATTATTGACTAGTTATTAATAGTAATCAATTACGGGGTCATTAGTTCATAGCCCATATATGGAGTTCCG
CGTTACATAACTTACGGTAAATGGCCCGCCTGGCTGACCGCCCAACGACCCCCGCCCATTGACGTCAATA
ATGACGTATGTTCCCATAGTAACGCCAATAGGGACTTTCCATTGACGTCAATGGGTGGAGTATTTACGGT
AAACTGCCCACTTGGCAGTACATCAAGTGTATCATATGCCAAGTCCGCCCCCTATTGACGTCAATGACGG
TAAATGGCCCGCCTGGCATTATGCCCAGTACATGACCTTACGGGACTTTCCTACTTGGCAGTACATCTAC
GTATTAGTCATCGCTATTACCATGGTGATGCGGTTTTGGCAGTACACCAATGGGCGTGGATAGCGGTTTG
ACTCACGGGGATTTCCAAGTCTCCACCCCATTGACGTCAATGGGAGTTTGTTTTGGCACCAAAATCAACG
GGACTTTCCAAAATGTCGTAATAACCCCGCCCCGTTGACGCAAATGGGCGGTAGGCGTGTACGGTGGGAG
GTCTATATAAGCAGAGCTCGTTTAGTGAACCGTCAGATCTCTAGAAGCTGGGTACCGCGGGCCCGGGATC
CACCGGTCGCCACCATGGTGAGCAAGGGAGAGGAACTGTTCGGCGGCATCGTGCCCATCCTGGTGGAGCT
GGAGGGCGACGTGAACGGCCACAAGTTCAGCGTGAGCGGCGAGGGCGAGGGCGACGCCACCTACGGCAAG
CTGACCCTGAAGTTCATCTGCACCACCGGCAAGCTGCCCGTGCCCTGGCCCACCCTGGTGACCACCCTGA
CCTGGGGCGTGCAGTGCTTCAGCCGGTACCCCGACCACATGAAGCAGCACGACTTCTTCAAGAGCGTGAT
GCCCGAGGGCTACGTGCAGGAGCGGACCATCTTCTTCAAGGACGACGGCAACTACAAGACCCGGGCCGAG
GTGAAGTTCGAGGGCGACACCCTGGTGAACCGGATCGAGCTGAAGGGCATCGACTTCAAGGAGGACGGCA
ACATCCTGGGCCACAAGCTGGAGTACAACTACATCAGCCACAACGTGTACATCACCGCCGACAAGCAGAA
GAACGGCATCAAGGCCAACTTCAAGGCCCGGCACAACATCACCGACGGCAGCGTGCAGCTGGCCGACCAC
TACCAGCAGAACACCCCCATCGGCGACGGCCCCGTGATCCTGCCCGACAACCACTACCTGAGCACCCAGA
GCGCCCTGAGCAAGGACCCCAACGAGAAGCGGGACCACATGGTGCTGCTGGAGTTCGTGACCGCCGCCGG
CATCACCCACGGCATGGACGAACTGTACAAATAATAAGGATCCAGACATGATAAGATACATTGATGAGTT
TGGACAAACCACAACTAGAATGCAGTGAAAAAAATGCTTTATTTGTGAAATTTGTGATGCTATTGCTTTA
TTTGTAACCATTATAAGCTGCAATAAACAAGTTAACAACAACAATTGCATTCATTTTATGTTTCAGGTTC
AGGGGGAGGTGTGGGAGGTTTTTTAAAGCAAGTAAAACCTCTACAAATGTGGTATGGCTGATTATGATCC
GGCTGCCTCGCGCGTTTCGGTGATGACGGTGAAAACCTCTGACACATGCAGCTCCCGGAGACGGTCACAG
CTTGTCTGTAAGCGGATGCCGGGAGCAGACAAGCCCGTCAGGCGTCAGCGGGTGTTGGCGGGTGTCGGGG
CGCAGCCATGAGGTCGACTCTAGAGGATCGATGCCCCGCCCCGGACGAACTAAACCTGACTACGACATCT
CTGCCCCTTCTTCGCGGGGCAGTGCATGTAATCCCTTCAGTTGGTTGGTACAACTTGCCAACTGGGCCCT
GTTCCACATGTGACACGGGGGGGGACCAAACACAAAGGGGTTCTCTGACTGTAGTTGACATCCTTATAAA
TGGATGTGCACATTTGCCAACACTGAGTGGCTTTCATCCTGGAGCAGACTTTGCAGTCTGTGGACTGCAA
CACAACATTGCCTTTATGTGTAACTCTTGGCTGAAGCTCTTACACCAATGCTGGGGGACATGTACCTCCC
AGGGGCCCAGGAAGACTACGGGAGGCTACACCAACGTCAATCAGAGGGGCCTGTGTAGCTACCGATAAGC
GGACCCTCAAGAGGGCATTAGCAATAGTGTTTATAAGGCCCCCTTGTTAACCCTAAACGGGTAGCATATG
CTTCCCGGGTAGTAGTATATACTATCCAGACTAACCCTAATTCAATAGCATATGTTACCCAACGGGAAGC
ATATGCTATCGAATTAGGGTTAGTAAAAGGGTCCTAAGGAACAGCGATATCTCCCACCCCATGAGCTGTC
ACGGTTTTATTTACATGGGGTCAGGATTCCACGAGGGTAGTGAACCATTTTAGTCACAAGGGCAGTGGCT
GAAGATCAAGGAGCGGGCAGTGAACTCTCCTGAATCTTCGCCTGCTTCTTCATTCTCCTTCGTTTAGCTA
ATAGAATAACTGCTGAGTTGTGAACAGTAAGGTGTATGTGAGGTGCTCGAAAACAAGGTTTCAGGTGACG
CCCCCAGAATAAAATTTGGACGGGGGGTTCAGTGGTGGCATTGTGCTATGACACCAATATAACCCTCACA
AACCCCTTGGGCAATAAATACTAGTGTAGGAATGAAACATTCTGAATATCTTTAACAATAGAAATCCATG
GGGTGGGGACAAGCCGTAAAGACTGGATGTCCATCTCACACGAATTTATGGCTATGGGCAACACATAATC
CTAGTGCAATATGATACTGGGGTTATTAAGATGTGTCCCAGGCAGGGACCAAGACAGGTGAACCATGTTG
TTACACTCTATTTGTAACAAGGGGAAAGAGAGTGGACGCCGACAGCAGCGGACTCCACTGGTTGTCTCTA
ACACCCCCGAAAATTAAACGGGGCTCCACGCCAATGGGGCCCATAAACAAAGACAAGTGGCCACTCTTTT
TTTTGAAATTGTGGAGTGGGGGCACGCGTCAGCCCCCACACGCCGCCCTGCGGTTTTGGACTGTAAAATA
AGGGTGTAATAACTTGGCTGATTGTAACCCCGCTAACCACTGCGGTCAAACCACTTGCCCACAAAACCAC
TAATGGCACCCCGGGGAATACCTGCATAAGTAGGTGGGCGGGCCAAGATAGGGGCGCGATTGCTGCGATC
TGGAGGACAAATTACACACACTTGCGCCTGAGCGCCAAGCACAGGGTTGTTGGTCCTCATATTCACGAGG
TCGCTGAGAGCACGGTGGGCTAATGTTGCCATGGGTAGCATATACTACCCAAATATCTGGATAGCATATG
CTATCCTAATCTATATCTGGGTAGCATAGGCTATCCTAATCT
Features (pLannotate 1.2.2; 23 found; start..end, strand, type, name):
    614..832     -  CDS            gL (fragment): GL_EBVB9 - Experimental evidence at protein level: Swiss-Prot protein existence level 1. The heterodimer glycoprotein H-glycoprotein L is required for the fusion of viral and plasma membranes leading to virus entry into the host cell. Acts as a functional inhibitor of gH and maintains gH in an inhibited form. Upon binding to host integrins, gL dissociates from gH leading to activation of the viral fusion glycoproteins gB and gH. Fusion of EBV with B-lymphocytes requires the additional receptor- binding protein gp42, which forms a complex with gH/gL. The heterodimer gH/gL targets also host EPHA
    915..2840    -  CDS            EBNA1: Epstein-Barr nuclear antigen 1, also known as EBNA-1 crucial for latent viral infection, and for episomal amplification of vectors containing the oriP origin (Okita et al., 2013)
   2878..3222    -  CDS            BRRF2_EBVB9 (fragment): Protein inferred from homology: Swiss-Prot protein existence level 3. From Epstein-Barr virus (strain B95-8) (HHV-4) (Human herpesvirus 4).
   3225..3248    -  promoter       tet promoter (fragment): E. coli promoter for tetracycline efflux protein gene
   3361..3465    +  promoter       AmpR promoter: bla
   3466..4326    +  CDS            AmpR: β-lactamase; bla; confers resistance to ampicillin, carbenicillin, and related antibiotics
   4497..5085    +  rep_origin     ori: high-copy-number ColE1/pMB1/pBR322/pUC origin of replication
   5131..5289    -  CDS            TcR (fragment): tetracycline efflux protein; tet; confers resistance to tetracycline
   5410..5610    -  CDS            MDV035 (fragment): UL24_GAHVM - Protein inferred from homology: Swiss-Prot protein existence level 3. May play a role in the dispersal of host nucleolin from the nucleolus throughout the nucleus leading to a decrease in ribosome biogenesis. From Gallid herpesvirus 2 (strain Chicken/Md5/ATCC VR-987) (GaHV-2) (Marek's disease herpesvirus type 1).
   5599..5661    +  promoter       Mini-TK promoter: minimal herpes simplex virus (HSV) thymidine kinase promoter
   5704..6741    +  CDS            HygR: hygromycin B phosphotransferase confers resistance to hygromycin
   6783..6831    +  polyA_signal   HSV TK poly(A) signal: herpes simplex virus thymidine kinase polyadenylation signal (Cole and Stacy, 1985)
   7031..7255    +  CDS            gH (fragment): GH_HHV11 - Experimental evidence at protein level: Swiss-Prot protein existence level 1. The heterodimer glycoprotein H-glycoprotein L is required for the fusion of viral and plasma membranes leading to virus entry into the host cell. Following initial binding to host receptor, membrane fusion is mediated by the fusion machinery composed of gB and the heterodimer gH/gL. May also be involved in the fusion between the virion envelope and the outer nuclear membrane during virion morphogenesis. From Human herpesvirus 1 (strain 17) (HHV-1) (Human herpes simplex virus 1).
   7286..7311    -  CDS            bla(M) (fragment): β-lactamase lacking the signal sequence; bla(M); allows cytosolic expression of β-lactamase
   7485..7864    +  enhancer       CMV enhancer: human cytomegalovirus immediate early enhancer
   7866..8065    +  promoter       CMV promoter: human cytomegalovirus (CMV) immediate early promoter
   8101..8127    +  misc_feature   MCS (fragment): multiple cloning site
   8135..8854    +  CDS            CyPet: cyan fluorescent protein optimized for FRET with YPet (Nguyen and Daugherty, 2005) mammalian codon-optimized
   8859..8993    -  polyA_signal   SV40 poly(A) signal: SV40 polyadenylation signal
   9016..9099    -  CDS            large T antigen (fragment): large T antigen from SV40 (simian virus 40)
   9102..9142    +  CDS            rop (fragment): Rop protein, which maintains plasmids at low copy number; rop
   9251..9269    -  misc_feature   MCS (fragment): pUC18/19 multiple cloning site
   9716..613     -  rep_origin     oriP (across the origin): Epstein-Barr virus oriP replication origin (Yates et al., 2000)
