[The description below was written by a language model from this plasmid's Addgene catalogue record and pLannotate feature annotations shown in this document.]
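Description:
pCEP4CyPet-MAMM is a mammalian expression plasmid built on the pCEP4 episomal backbone and carrying a mammalian codon-optimized version of CyPet, a cyan fluorescent protein evolved to serve as the FRET donor for the yellow acceptor YPet. In bacteria it is propagated as a high-copy plasmid through a ColE1/pUC-type origin and selected with ampicillin via the β-lactamase gene. In mammalian cells, maintenance relies on the Epstein-Barr virus elements typical of pCEP4. The EBNA1 protein encoded on the plasmid acts on the oriP origin, allowing the vector to replicate and persist extrachromosomally in permissive primate cells rather than requiring integration. Cells that retain the plasmid can be selected with hygromycin, since a hygromycin B phosphotransferase gene sits between a herpes simplex virus thymidine kinase promoter and its polyadenylation signal.

The CyPet coding sequence lies just downstream of a remnant of the multiple cloning site. It is driven by the human cytomegalovirus immediate early enhancer and promoter and is followed by an SV40 polyadenylation signal. No fusion partners or epitope tags are annotated, so the construct appears to express the fluorescent protein alone. The many short fragments in the annotation (EBV and HSV glycoproteins, tetracycline resistance, rop, large T antigen) are most likely backbone remnants flanking the functional elements rather than expressed genes. Likely uses are cyan fluorescence expression in mammalian cells, a donor-only control in FRET experiments, or a source of the optimized coding sequence. The depositor cautions that the assembled sequence is inaccurate and that the actual plasmid is about 2.3 kb smaller than it suggests, so the annotated coordinates and total length should be treated as approximate.
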