Addgene plasmid #14033: pCEP4CyPet-MAMM
Depositing lab: Patrick Daugherty. Publication: Evolutionary optimization of fluorescent proteins for intracellular FRET. Nguyen AW, Daugherty PS. Nat Biotechnol. 2005 Mar;23(3):355-60. doi: 10.1038/nbt1066 PubMed 15696158.
Backbone
  Vector backbone: pCEP4
  Backbone size w/o insert (bp): 10410
  Vector type: Mammalian Expression
Growth in bacteria
  Bacterial resistance: Ampicillin, 100 μg/mL
  Growth temperature: 37°C
  Growth strain: DH5alpha
  Copy number: High Copy
Gene/Insert
  Gene/Insert name: CyPet
  Mutation: Mammalian optimized CyPet
  Cloning method: Restriction Enzyme
  Sequencing primers: 5′ See map
Terms and licenses: Academic/Nonprofit Terms; Industry Terms: Not Available to Industry
Depositor comments: The assembled sequence for this plasmid is inaccurate. The plasmid is actually 2.3kb smaller than the sequence suggests.
How to cite: pCEP4CyPet-MAMM was a gift from Patrick Daugherty (Addgene plasmid # 14033 ; http://n2t.net/addgene:14033 ; RRID:Addgene_14033)
