>Addgene plasmid #14033 | pCEP4CyPet-MAMM | addgene partial sequence | sequence record 20191 | 14033 with CMV-F
GTGACCGTCAGATCTCTAGAAGCTGGGTACCGCGGGCCCGGGATCCACCGGTCGCCACCATGGTGAGCAA
GGGAGAGGAACTGTTCGGCGGCATCGTGCCCATCCTGGTGGAGCTGGAGGGCGACGTGAACGGCCACAAG
TTCAGCGTGAGCGGCGAGGGCGAGGGCGACGCCACCTACGGCAAGCTGACCCTGAAGTTCATCTGCACCA
CCGGCAAGCTGCCCGTGCCCTGGCCCACCCTGGTGACCACCCTGACCTGGGGCGTGCAGTGCTTCAGCCG
GTACCCCGACCACATGAAGCAGCACGACTTCTTCAAGAGCGTGATGCCCGAGGGCTACGTGCAGGAGCGG
ACCATCTTCTTCAAGGACGACGGCAACTACAAGACCCGGGCCGAGGTGAAGTTCGAGGGCGACACCCTGG
TGAACCGGATCGAGCTGAAGGGCATCGACTTCAAGGAGGACGGCAACATCCTGGGCCACAAGCTGGAGTA
CAACTACATCAGCCACAACGTGTACATCACCGCCGACAAGCAGAAGAACGGCATCAAGGCCAACTTCAAG
GCCCGGCACAACATCACCGACGGCAGCGTGCAGCTGGCCGACCACTACCAGCAGAACACCCCCATCGGCG
ACGGCCCCGTGATCCTGCCCGACAACCACTACCTGAGCACCCAGAGCGCCCTGAGCAAGGACCCCAACGA
GAAGCGGGACCACATGGTGCTGCTGGAGTTCGTGACCGCCGCCGGCATCACCCACGGCATGGACGAACTG
TACAAATAATAAGGATCCAGACATGATAAGATACATTGATGAGTTTGGACAAACCACAACTAGAATGCAG
TGAAAAAAATGCTTTATTTG
